>Addgene plasmid #229368 | pXTK131 [Linker_SynTer-L6_PartType3-4] | addgene full sequence | sequence record 464850 | Addgene NGS Result
TTGAGATCCTTTTTTTCTGCGCGTAATCTGCTGCTTGCAAACAAAAAAACCACCGCTACCAGCGGTGGTT
TGTTTGCCGGATCAAGAGCTACCAACTCTTTTTCCGAAGGTAACTGGCTTCAGCAGAGCGCAGATACCAA
ATACTGTTCTTCTAGTGTAGCCGTAGTTAGGCCACCACTTCAAGAACTCTGTAGCACCGCCTACATACCT
CGCTCTGCTAATCCTGTTACCAGTGGCTGCTGCCAGTGGCGATAAGTCGTGTCTTACCGGGTTGGACTCA
AGACGATAGTTACCGGATAAGGCGCAGCGGTCGGGCTGAACGGGGGGTTCGTGCACACAGCCCAGCTTGG
AGCGAACGACCTACACCGAACTGAGATACCTACAGCGTGAGCTATGAGAAAGCGCCACGCTTCCCGAAGG
GAGAAAGGCGGACAGGTATCCGGTAAGCGGCAGGGTCGGAACAGGAGAGCGCACGAGGGAGCTTCCAGGG
GGAAACGCCTGGTATCTTTATAGTCCTGTCGGGTTTCGCCACCTCTGACTTGAGCGTCGATTTTTGTGAT
GCTCGTCAGGGGGGCGGAGCCTATGGAAAAACGCCAGCAACGCGAGTCGGTCTCTCCCTCATATGCCCAC
TAAGAGTTTGTAGAAACGCAAAAAGGCCATCCGTCAGGATGGCCTTCTGCTTAATTTGATGGTTATCAGA
AGAGTGTAAGCGGGTTGACTAAACGTGAGACCAGAGTAGCCCGCCTAATGAGCGGGCTTTTTTTTAATTC
CCCTATTTGTTTATTTTTCTAAATACATTCAAATATGTATCCGCTCATGAGACAATAACCCTGATAAATG
CTTCAATAATATTGAAAAAGGAAGAGTATGAGCATTCAGCATTTTCGTGTGGCGCTGATTCCGTTTTTTG
CGGCGTTTTGCCTGCCGGTGTTTGCGCATCCGGAAACCCTGGTGAAAGTGAAAGATGCGGAAGATCAACT
GGGTGCGCGCGTGGGCTATATTGAACTGGATCTGAACAGCGGCAAAATTCTGGAATCTTTTCGTCCGGAA
GAACGTTTTCCGATGATGAGCACCTTTAAAGTGCTGCTGTGCGGTGCGGTTCTGAGCCGTGTGGATGCGG
GCCAGGAACAACTGGGCCGTCGTATTCATTATAGCCAGAACGATCTGGTGGAATATAGCCCGGTGACCGA
AAAACATCTGACCGATGGCATGACCGTGCGTGAACTGTGCAGCGCGGCGATTACCATGAGCGATAACACC
GCGGCGAACCTGCTGCTGACGACCATTGGCGGTCCGAAAGAACTGACCGCGTTTCTGCATAACATGGGCG
ATCATGTGACCCGTCTGGATCGTTGGGAACCGGAACTGAACGAAGCGATTCCGAACGATGAACGTGATAC
CACCATGCCGGCAGCAATGGCGACCACCCTGCGTAAACTGCTGACGGGTGAGCTGCTGACCCTGGCAAGC
CGCCAGCAACTGATTGATTGGATGGAAGCGGATAAAGTGGCGGGTCCGCTGCTGCGTAGCGCGCTGCCGG
CTGGCTGGTTTATTGCGGATAAAAGCGGTGCGGGCGAACGTGGCAGCCGTGGCATTATTGCGGCGCTGGG
CCCGGATGGTAAACCGAGCCGTATTGTGGTGATTTATACCACCGGCAGCCAGGCGACGATGGATGAACGT
AACCGTCAGATTGCGGAAATTGGCGCGAGCCTGATTAAACATTGGTAAACCGATACAATTAAAGGCTCCT
TTTGGAGCCTTTTTTTTTGGACGACCCTTGTCAGATCAAAGGATCTTC
Features (pLannotate 1.2.2; 5 found; start..end, strand, type, name):
      1..589     +  rep_origin     ori: high-copy-number ColE1/pMB1/pBR322/pUC origin of replication
    651..678     -  terminator     rrnB T2 terminator: transcription terminator T2 from the E. coli rrnB gene
    776..867     +  promoter       AmpR promoter: bla
    868..1725    +  CDS            bla: BLAT_ECOLX - Experimental evidence at protein level: Swiss-Prot protein existence level 1. TEM-type are the most prevalent beta-lactamases in enterobacteria; they hydrolyze the beta-lactam bond in susceptible beta-lactam antibiotics, thus conferring resistance to penicillins and cephalosporins. TEM-3 and TEM-4 are capable of hydrolyzing cefotaxime and ceftazidime. TEM-5 is capable of hydrolyzing ceftazidime. TEM-6 is capable of hydrolyzing ceftazidime and aztreonam. TEM-8/CAZ-2, TEM- 16/CAZ-7 and TEM-24/CAZ-6 are markedly active against ceftazidime. IRT- 4 shows resistance to beta-lactamase in
   1732..1771    +  terminator     fd terminator: central terminator from bacteriophage fd (Otsuka and Kunisawa, 1982)
