[The description below was written by a language model from this plasmid's Addgene catalogue record and pLannotate feature annotations shown in this document.]
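Description:
pXTK131 [Linker_SynTer-L6_PartType3-4] is a small (about 1.8 kb) Golden Gate part plasmid from the XanthoMoClo modular cloning toolkit, which was developed for genetic engineering of the bacterial genera Xanthobacter and Roseixanthobacter. It is built on the pXTK backbone, catalogued as a bacterial expression vector, and is maintained in E. coli under ampicillin selection. The annotated sequence consists almost entirely of housekeeping elements: a ColE1/pMB1-family origin of replication and a TEM-type beta-lactamase gene (bla) driven by its native AmpR promoter. The catalogue entry lists the plasmid as low copy, whereas the automated annotation labels the origin as a high-copy pUC-type element; the record does not resolve this difference.

The payload is a synthetic part named SynTer-L6 Linker, designated as spanning part types 3 to 4 in the toolkit's assembly hierarchy. The feature table does not annotate this insert under its own name. It does call two short transcription terminators, an rrnB T2 terminator on the reverse strand between the origin and the bla promoter, and a bacteriophage fd terminator just downstream of bla. Whether either corresponds to the deposited part or simply insulates the backbone cannot be determined from the record. The name suggests a synthetic terminator-containing linker that fills the type 3 and 4 positions in a multi-part assembly, but its exact composition, its flanking Type IIS restriction sites and its overhangs are not stated. As a part plasmid, it serves as a donor of this standardised module for Golden Gate assembly into higher-level constructs, not as a functional expression vector in its own right.
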