Addgene plasmid #229368: pXTK131 [Linker_SynTer-L6_PartType3-4]
Purpose: XanthoMoClo Golden Gate Part Plasmid for cloning, contains Linker_SynTer-L6_PartType3-4
Depositing lab: Michael Springer. Depositing organization: Harvard Medical School. Publication: XanthoMoClo horizontal line A Robust Modular Cloning Genetic Toolkit for the Genera Xanthobacter and Roseixanthobacter. Soltysiak MPM, Ory ALH, Lee AD, Christophersen CE, Jalihal AP, Springer M. ACS Synth Biol. 2025 Apr 18;14(4):1173-1190. doi: 10.1021/acssynbio.4c00806. Epub 2025 Mar 13. PubMed 40080684.
Backbone
  Vector backbone: pXTK
  Vector type: Bacterial Expression
Growth in bacteria
  Bacterial resistance: Ampicillin, 100 μg/mL
  Growth temperature: 37°C
  Growth strain: DH5alpha
  Copy number: Low Copy
Gene/Insert
  Gene/Insert name: SynTer-L6 Linker (alt name: Linker_SynTer-L6_PartType3-4)
  Species: Synthetic
  Cloning method: Restriction Enzyme; 5′ cloning site unknown (unknown if destroyed)
Terms and licenses: Academic/Nonprofit Terms; Industry Terms: Not Available to Industry
How to cite: pXTK131 [Linker_SynTer-L6_PartType3-4] was a gift from Michael Springer (Addgene plasmid # 229368 ; http://n2t.net/addgene:229368 ; RRID:Addgene_229368)
